>Addgene plasmid #87906 | pENTR221-H1-sgGFP1-U6-sgGFP2-7SK-sgGFP3 | addgene full sequence | sequence record 175363 | Addgene NGS Result
GCGCCACGCTTCCCGAAGGGAGAAAGGCGGACAGGTATCCGGTAAGCGGCAGGGTCGGAACAGGAGAGCG
CACGAGGGAGCTTCCAGGGGGAAACGCCTGGTATCTTTATAGTCCTGTCGGGTTTCGCCACCTCTGACTT
GAGCGTCGATTTTTGTGATGCTCGTCAGGGGGGCGGAGCCTATGGAAAAACGCCAGCAACGCGGCCTTTT
TACGGTTCCTGGCCTTTTGCTGGCCTTTTGCTCACATGTTCTTTCCTGCGTTATCCCCTGATTCTGTGGA
TAACCGTATTACCGCCTTTGAGTGAGCTGATACCGCTCGCCGCAGCCGAACGACCGAGCGCAGCGAGTCA
GTGAGCGAGGAAGCGGAAGAGCGCCCAATACGCAAACCGCCTCTCCCCGCGCGTTGGCCGATTCATTAAT
GCAGCTGGCACGACAGGTTTCCCGACTGGAAAGCGGGCAGTGAGCGCAACGCAATTAATACGCGTACCGC
TAGCCAGGAAGAGTTTGTAGAAACGCAAAAAGGCCATCCGTCAGGATGGCCTTCTGCTTAGTTTGATGCC
TGGCAGTTTATGGCGGGCGTCCTGCCCGCCACCCTCCGGGCCGTTGCTTCACAACGTTCAAATCCGCTCC
CGGCGGATTTGTCCTACTCAGGAGAGCGTTCACCGACAAACAACAGATAAAACGAAAGGCCCAGTCTTCC
GACTGAGCCTTTCGTTTTATTTGATGCCTGGCAGTTCCCTACTCTCGCGTTAACGCTAGCATGGATGTTT
TCCCAGTCACGACGTTGTAAAACGACGGCCAGTCTTAAGCTCGGGCCCCAAATAATGATTTTATTTTGAC
TGATAGTGACCTGTTCGTTGCAACAAATTGATGAGCAATGCTTTTTTATAATGCCAACTTTGTACAAAAA
AGCAGGCTTCATCGATCAATTGGGATCCAATTCGAACGCTGACGTCATCAACCCGCTCCAAGGAATCGCG
GGCCCAGTGTCACTAGGCGGGAACACCCAGCGCGCGTGCGCCCTGGCAGGAAGATGGCTGTGAGGGACAG
GGGAGTGGCGCCCTGCAATATTTGCATGTCGCTATGTGTTCTGGGAAATCACCATAAACGTGAAATGTCT
TTGGATTTGGGAATCTTATAAGTTCTGTATGAGACCACAGATCTGAAGTTCGAGGGCGACACCCGTTTTA
GAGCTAGAAATAGCAAGTTAAAATAAGGCTAGTCCGTTATCAACTTGAAAAAGTGGCACCGAGTCGGTGC
TTTTTTAGATCTGGATCCAAGCTTCCATGGAAGGTCGGGCAGGAAGAGGGCCTATTTCCCATGATTCCTT
CATATTTGCATATACGATACAAGGCTGTTAGAGAGATAATTAGAATTAATTTGACTGTAAACACAAAGAT
ATTAGTACAAAATACGTGACGTAGAAAGTAATAATTTCTTGGGTAGTTTGCAGTTTTAAAATTATGTTTT
AAAATGGACTATCATATGCTTACCGTAACTTGAAAGTATTTCGATTTCTTGGGTTTATATATCTTGTGGA
AAGGACGAAACACCGCTGAAGGGCATCGACTTCAGTTTTAGAGCTAGAAATAGCAAGTTAAAATAAGGCT
AGTCCGTTATCAACTTGAAAAAGTGGCACCGAGTCGGTGCTTTTTTCATATGCCATGGGCGGCCGCTCTA
GACTGCAGTATTTAGCATGCCCCACCCATCTGCAAGGCATTCTGGATAGTGTCAAAACAGCCGGAAATCA
AGTCCGTTTATCTCAAACTTTAGCATTTTGGGAATAAATGATATTTGCTATGCTGGTTAAATTAGATTTT
AGTTAAATTTCCTGCTGAAGCTCTAGTACGATAAGTAACTTGACCTAAGTGTAAAGTTGAGATTTCCTTC
AGGTTTATATAGCTTGTGCGCCGCCTGGGTACCTCCAACTACAAGACCCGCGCCGGTTTTAGAGCTAGAA
ATAGCAAGTTAAAATAAGGCTAGTCCGTTATCAACTTGAAAAAGTGGCACCGAGTCGGTGCTTTTTTGGT
ACCTCTAGACTCGAGACTAGTAGGCCTGACCCAGCTTTCTTGTACAAAGTTGGCATTATAAGAAAGCATT
GCTTATCAATTTGTTGCAACGAACAGGTCACTATCAGTCAAAATAAAATCATTATTTGCCATCCAGCTGA
TATCCCCTATAGTGAGTCGTATTACATGGTCATAGCTGTTTCCTGGCAGCTCTGGCCCGTGTCTCAAAAT
CTCTGATGTTACATTGCACAAGATAAAAATATATCATCATGAACAATAAAACTGTCTGCTTACATAAACA
GTAATACAAGGGGTGTTATGAGCCATATTCAACGGGAAACGTCGAGGCCGCGATTAAATTCCAACATGGA
TGCTGATTTATATGGGTATAAATGGGCTCGCGATAATGTCGGGCAATCAGGTGCGACAATCTATCGCTTG
TATGGGAAGCCCGATGCGCCAGAGTTGTTTCTGAAACATGGCAAAGGTAGCGTTGCCAATGATGTTACAG
ATGAGATGGTCAGACTAAACTGGCTGACGGAATTTATGCCTCTTCCGACCATCAAGCATTTTATCCGTAC
TCCTGATGATGCATGGTTACTCACCACTGCGATCCCCGGAAAAACAGCATTCCAGGTATTAGAAGAATAT
CCTGATTCAGGTGAAAATATTGTTGATGCGCTGGCAGTGTTCCTGCGCCGGTTGCATTCGATTCCTGTTT
GTAATTGTCCTTTTAACAGCGATCGCGTATTTCGTCTCGCTCAGGCGCAATCACGAATGAATAACGGTTT
GGTTGATGCGAGTGATTTTGATGACGAGCGTAATGGCTGGCCTGTTGAACAAGTCTGGAAAGAAATGCAT
AAACTTTTGCCATTCTCACCGGATTCAGTCGTCACTCATGGTGATTTCTCACTTGATAACCTTATTTTTG
ACGAGGGGAAATTAATAGGTTGTATTGATGTTGGACGAGTCGGAATCGCAGACCGATACCAGGATCTTGC
CATCCTATGGAACTGCCTCGGTGAGTTTTCTCCTTCATTACAGAAACGGCTTTTTCAAAAATATGGTATT
GATAATCCTGATATGAATAAATTGCAGTTTCATTTGATGCTCGATGAGTTTTTCTAATCAGAATTGGTTA
ATTGGTTGTAACACTGGCAGAGCATTACGCTGACTTGACGGGACGGCGCAAGCTCATGACCAAAATCCCT
TAACGTGAGTTACGCGTCGTTCCACTGAGCGTCAGACCCCGTAGAAAAGATCAAAGGATCTTCTTGAGAT
CCTTTTTTTCTGCGCGTAATCTGCTGCTTGCAAACAAAAAAACCACCGCTACCAGCGGTGGTTTGTTTGC
CGGATCAAGAGCTACCAACTCTTTTTCCGAAGGTAACTGGCTTCAGCAGAGCGCAGATACCAAATACTGT
TCTTCTAGTGTAGCCGTAGTTAGGCCACCACTTCAAGAACTCTGTAGCACCGCCTACATACCTCGCTCTG
CTAATCCTGTTACCAGTGGCTGCTGCCAGTGGCGATAAGTCGTGTCTTACCGGGTTGGACTCAAGACGAT
AGTTACCGGATAAGGCGCAGCGGTCGGGCTGAACGGGGGGTTCGTGCACACAGCCCAGCTTGGAGCGAAC
GACCTACACCGAACTGAGATACCTACAGCGTGAGCTATGAGAAA
Features (pLannotate 1.2.2; 17 found; start..end, strand, type, name):
    371..463     +  CDS            lacI (fragment): lac repressor; lacI; The lac repressor binds to the lac operator to inhibit transcription in E. coli. This inhibition can be relieved by adding lactose or isopropyl-β-D-thiogalactopyranoside (IPTG).
    518..545     -  terminator     rrnB T2 terminator: transcription terminator T2 from the E. coli rrnB gene
    677..720     +  terminator     rrnB T1 terminator: Escherichia coli rrnB; transcription terminator T1 from the E. coli rrnB gene
    767..803     -  CDS            lacZα (fragment): LacZα fragment of β-galactosidase; lacZ fragment
    819..918     +  protein_bind   attL1: mutant version of attL; recombination site for the Gateway® LR reaction LR Clonase™
    944..1158    +  promoter       H1 promoter: human H1 RNA promoter
   1164..1184    +  CDS            VN155(I152L) (fragment): improved N-terminal fragment of mVenus for use in bimolecular fluorescence complementation (BiFC) (Kodama and Hu, 2010)
   1185..1260    +  misc_RNA       gRNA scaffold: guide RNA scaffold for the Streptococcus pyogenes CRISPR/Cas9 system
   1306..1546    +  promoter       U6 promoter: RNA polymerase III promoter for human U6 snRNA
   1555..1574    +  CDS            VN155(I152L) (fragment): improved N-terminal fragment of mVenus for use in bimolecular fluorescence complementation (BiFC) (Kodama and Hu, 2010)
   1575..1650    +  misc_RNA       gRNA scaffold: guide RNA scaffold for the Streptococcus pyogenes CRISPR/Cas9 system
   1926..1945    +  CDS            VN155(I152L) (fragment): improved N-terminal fragment of mVenus for use in bimolecular fluorescence complementation (BiFC) (Kodama and Hu, 2010)
   1946..2021    +  misc_RNA       gRNA scaffold: guide RNA scaffold for the Streptococcus pyogenes CRISPR/Cas9 system
   2059..2158    -  protein_bind   attL2: mutant version of attL; recombination site for the Gateway® LR reaction LR Clonase™
   2176..2194    -  promoter       T7 promoter: promoter for bacteriophage T7 RNA polymerase
   2328..3137    +  CDS            KanR: aminoglycoside phosphotransferase; aph(3')-Ia; confers resistance to kanamycin in bacteria or G418 (Geneticin®) in eukaryotes
   3284..188     +  rep_origin     ori (across the origin): high-copy-number ColE1/pMB1/pBR322/pUC origin of replication
