[The description below was written by a language model from this plasmid's Addgene catalogue record and pLannotate feature annotations shown in this document.]
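Description:
pENTR221-H1-sgGFP1-U6-sgGFP2-7SK-sgGFP3 is a 3.7 kb Gateway entry clone built on the pENTR221 backbone that carries three tandem guide RNA expression units directed against GFP. It is maintained in E. coli as a high-copy plasmid through a ColE1/pUC-type origin and selected with kanamycin via the KanR (aminoglycoside phosphotransferase) gene. The backbone also contributes rrnB T1 and T2 terminators upstream of the cloning region, which insulate the insert from read-through transcription, and a T7 promoter just outside attL2. The short lacI and lacZα matches in the annotation are small backbone remnants, not functional genes.

The roughly 1.1 kb insert lies between attL1 and attL2, so the whole cassette can be moved by an LR recombination reaction into any compatible destination vector; the record does not specify which one. Within it, three RNA polymerase III promoters each drive one guide. The human H1 promoter and the human U6 promoter are both annotated. The catalogue lists 7SK as the third promoter, and although it was not detected by the annotation tool, it presumably occupies the unannotated gap before the third guide. Each promoter is followed by a roughly 20-nucleotide spacer and a Streptococcus pyogenes Cas9 gRNA scaffold. The spacers are labelled as fragments of an mVenus-derived coding sequence, which simply reflects their homology to the GFP family target. Using three different promoters reduces repeated sequence between the units.

No Cas9 is encoded, so the nuclease must be supplied separately. The stated purpose is expression of sgRNAs targeting GFP in mammalian cells, allowing multiplexed disruption of a GFP reporter.
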