Addgene plasmid #87906: pENTR221-H1-sgGFP1-U6-sgGFP2-7SK-sgGFP3
Purpose: sgRNA targeting GFP
Depositing lab: Nicole Déglon. Depositing organization: Centre Hospitalier Universitaire Vaudois (CHUV). Publication: The Self-Inactivating KamiCas9 System for the Editing of CNS Disease Genes. Merienne N, Vachey G, de Longprez L, Meunier C, Zimmer V, Perriard G, Canales M, Mathias A, Herrgott L, Beltraminelli T, Maulet A, Dequesne T, Pythoud C, Rey M, Pellerin L, Brouillet E, Perrier AL, du Pasquier R, Deglon N. Cell Rep. 2017 Sep 19;20(12):2980-2991. doi: 10.1016/j.celrep.2017.08.075. PubMed 28930690.
Backbone
  Vector backbone: pENTR221
  Backbone manufacturer: Thermofisher
  Backbone size w/o insert (bp): 2600
  Total vector size (bp): 3684
  Vector type: Mammalian Expression
Growth in bacteria
  Bacterial resistance: Kanamycin, 50 μg/mL
  Growth temperature: 37°C
  Growth strain: DH5alpha
  Copy number: High Copy
Gene/Insert
  Gene/Insert name: sgGFP1, sgGFP2, sgGFP3
  Insert size (bp): 1088
  Promoter: H1, U6, 7SK
  Cloning method: Gateway Cloning
  Sequencing primers: 5′ CCCAGTCACGACGTTGTAAAACG; 3′ GTAACATCAGAGATTTTGAGACAC
Terms and licenses: Academic/Nonprofit Terms; Industry Terms: Not Available to Industry
How to cite: pENTR221-H1-sgGFP1-U6-sgGFP2-7SK-sgGFP3 was a gift from Nicole Déglon (Addgene plasmid # 87906 ; http://n2t.net/addgene:87906 ; RRID:Addgene_87906)
